Addgene plasmid #173209: ATP1A1_G4_Q118R_MTOR_E2419K_Dual_pegRNA
Purpose: Control vector for coselection for prime editing in human cells. Tandem expression of ATP1A1 Q118R-G4 and MTOR-E2419K pegRNAs from two independent U6 promoters.
Depositing lab: Yannick Doyon. Depositing organization: Universite Laval. Publication: Marker-free co-selection for successive rounds of prime editing in human cells. Levesque S, Mayorga D, Fiset JP, Goupil C, Duringer A, Loiselle A, Bouchard E, Agudelo D, Doyon Y. Nat Commun. 2022 Oct 7;13(1):5909. doi: 10.1038/s41467-022-33669-z. PubMed 36207338.
Backbone
  Vector backbone: pU6-pegRNA-GG-acceptor
  Total vector size (bp): 2701
  Vector type: Mammalian Expression, CRISPR ; Prime editing
Growth in bacteria
  Bacterial resistance: Ampicillin, 100 μg/mL
  Growth temperature: 37°C
  Growth strain: DH5alpha
  Copy number: High Copy
Gene/Insert
  Gene/Insert name: ATP1A1 G4 Q118R pegRNA + MTOR E2419K pegRNA
  gRNA/shRNA sequence: GTTCCTCTTCTGTAGCAGCT and GGACAGTGTCATGGCCGTGC
  Species: H. sapiens (human)
  Promoter: Tandem U6 promoters
  Cloning method: Restriction Enzyme; 5′ cloning site BsaI (destroyed during cloning); 3′ cloning site BsaI (destroyed during cloning)
  Sequencing primers: 5′ CAGGGTTATTGTCTCATGAGCGG; 3′ GGGAAACGCCTGGTATCTTT
Terms and licenses: Academic/Nonprofit Terms; Industry Terms: Not Available to Industry
Depositor comments: Control pegRNA vector derived from ATP1A1_G4_Q118R_Dual_pegRNA. This vector can be used as a positive control for prime editing (PE3 in combination with ATP1A1_G3_MTOR_Nick_Exon-53_ Dual_sgRNA) to co-target ATP1A1 and MTOR to perform coselection for MTOR hyperactivating mutation E2419K. Please visit https://doi.org/10.1101/2021.11.02.464583 for bioRxiv preprint.
How to cite: ATP1A1_G4_Q118R_MTOR_E2419K_Dual_pegRNA was a gift from Yannick Doyon (Addgene plasmid # 173209 ; http://n2t.net/addgene:173209 ; RRID:Addgene_173209)
