[The description below was written by a language model from this plasmid's Addgene catalogue record and pLannotate feature annotations shown in this document.]
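Description:
ATP1A1_G4_Q118R_MTOR_E2419K_Dual_pegRNA is a compact (about 2.7 kb) mammalian CRISPR plasmid for prime editing in human cells, built on the pU6-pegRNA-GG-acceptor backbone by BsaI-based cloning that destroyed the sites. It is propagated in E. coli as a high-copy plasmid through a ColE1/pUC-type origin and selected with ampicillin via the β-lactamase gene and its native promoter. There is no mammalian selection marker or protein-coding payload; the prime editor protein must be supplied from a separate construct.

The payload consists of two independent RNA polymerase III expression units, each with a human U6 promoter driving a spacer fused to the Streptococcus pyogenes Cas9 guide RNA scaffold. The feature table annotates only the promoters and scaffolds, so the 3′ extensions that make these transcripts pegRNAs (reverse-transcription template and primer-binding site) are not individually marked, and the table does not show which cassette holds which guide. One pegRNA (G4) installs the Q118R substitution in ATP1A1. The other installs E2419K in MTOR, which the record describes as a hyperactivating mutation. Delivering both pegRNAs from one plasmid supports marker-free coselection: cells that acquire the ATP1A1 edit can be enriched, and with them cells carrying the edit at the second locus.

The depositor describes the plasmid as a positive control derived from the parental ATP1A1_G4_Q118R_Dual_pegRNA vector. It is intended for PE3-type editing alongside a companion dual-sgRNA plasmid that supplies the nicking guides for ATP1A1 and MTOR.
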