Features (pLannotate 1.2.2; 7 found; start..end, strand, type, name):
      1..241     +  promoter       U6 promoter: RNA polymerase III promoter for human U6 snRNA
    270..345     +  misc_RNA       gRNA scaffold: guide RNA scaffold for the Streptococcus pyogenes CRISPR/Cas9 system
    474..1062    -  rep_origin     ori: high-copy-number ColE1/pMB1/pBR322/pUC origin of replication
   1233..2093    -  CDS            AmpR: β-lactamase; bla; confers resistance to ampicillin, carbenicillin, and related antibiotics
   2094..2198    -  promoter       AmpR promoter: bla
   2261..2501    +  promoter       U6 promoter: RNA polymerase III promoter for human U6 snRNA
   2530..2605    +  misc_RNA       gRNA scaffold: guide RNA scaffold for the Streptococcus pyogenes CRISPR/Cas9 system
>Addgene plasmid #173209 | ATP1A1_G4_Q118R_MTOR_E2419K_Dual_pegRNA | addgene full sequence | sequence record 339524 | Addgene NGS Result
GAGGGCCTATTTCCCATGATTCCTTCATATTTGCATATACGATACAAGGCTGTTAGAGAGATAATTAGAA
TTAATTTGACTGTAAACACAAAGATATTAGTACAAAATACGTGACGTAGAAAGTAATAATTTCTTGGGTA
GTTTGCAGTTTTAAAATTATGTTTTAAAATGGACTATCATATGCTTACCGTAACTTGAAAGTATTTCGAT
TTCTTGGCTTTATATATCTTGTGGAAAGGACGAAACACCGGACAGTGTCATGGCCGTGCGTTTTAGAGCT
AGAAATAGCAAGTTAAAATAAGGCTAGTCCGTTATCAACTTGAAAAAGTGGCACCGAGTCGGTGCAAGGC
TTTCAGCACGGCCATGACACTTTTTTTAAGCTTGGGCCGCTCGAGGTACCTCTCTACATATGACATGTGA
GCAAAAGGCCAGCAAAAGGCCAGGAACCGTAAAAAGGCCGCGTTGCTGGCGTTTTTCCATAGGCTCCGCC
CCCCTGACGAGCATCACAAAAATCGACGCTCAAGTCAGAGGTGGCGAAACCCGACAGGACTATAAAGATA
CCAGGCGTTTCCCCCTGGAAGCTCCCTCGTGCGCTCTCCTGTTCCGACCCTGCCGCTTACCGGATACCTG
TCCGCCTTTCTCCCTTCGGGAAGCGTGGCGCTTTCTCATAGCTCACGCTGTAGGTATCTCAGTTCGGTGT
AGGTCGTTCGCTCCAAGCTGGGCTGTGTGCACGAACCCCCCGTTCAGCCCGACCGCTGCGCCTTATCCGG
TAACTATCGTCTTGAGTCCAACCCGGTAAGACACGACTTATCGCCACTGGCAGCAGCCACTGGTAACAGG
ATTAGCAGAGCGAGGTATGTAGGCGGTGCTACAGAGTTCTTGAAGTGGTGGCCTAACTACGGCTACACTA
GAAGAACAGTATTTGGTATCTGCGCTCTGCTGAAGCCAGTTACCTTCGGAAAAAGAGTTGGTAGCTCTTG
ATCCGGCAAACAAACCACCGCTGGTAGCGGTGGTTTTTTTGTTTGCAAGCAGCAGATTACGCGCAGAAAA
AAAGGATCTCAAGAAGATCCTTTGATCTTTTCTACGGGGTCTGACGCTCAGTGGAACGAAAACTCACGTT
AAGGGATTTTGGTCATGAGATTATCAAAAAGGATCTTCACCTAGATCCTTTTAAATTAAAAATGAAGTTT
TAAATCAATCTAAAGTATATATGAGTAAACTTGGTCTGACAGTTACCAATGCTTAATCAGTGAGGCACCT
ATCTCAGCGATCTGTCTATTTCGTTCATCCATAGTTGCCTGACTCCCCGTCGTGTAGATAACTACGATAC
GGGAGGGCTTACCATCTGGCCCCAGTGCTGCAATGATACCGCGAGATCCACGCTCACCGGCTCCAGATTT
ATCAGCAATAAACCAGCCAGCCGGAAGGGCCGAGCGCAGAAGTGGTCCTGCAACTTTATCCGCCTCCATC
CAGTCTATTAATTGTTGCCGGGAAGCTAGAGTAAGTAGTTCGCCAGTTAATAGTTTGCGCAACGTTGTTG
CCATTGCTACAGGCATCGTGGTGTCACGCTCGTCGTTTGGTATGGCTTCATTCAGCTCCGGTTCCCAACG
ATCAAGGCGAGTTACATGATCCCCCATGTTGTGCAAAAAAGCGGTTAGCTCCTTCGGTCCTCCGATCGTT
GTCAGAAGTAAGTTGGCCGCAGTGTTATCACTCATGGTTATGGCAGCACTGCATAATTCTCTTACTGTCA
TGCCATCCGTAAGATGCTTTTCTGTGACTGGTGAGTACTCAACCAAGTCATTCTGAGAATAGTGTATGCG
GCGACCGAGTTGCTCTTGCCCGGCGTCAATACGGGATAATACCGCGCCACATAGCAGAACTTTAAAAGTG
CTCATCATTGGAAAACGTTCTTCGGGGCGAAAACTCTCAAGGATCTTACCGCTGTTGAGATCCAGTTCGA
TGTAACCCACTCGTGCACCCAACTGATCTTCAGCATCTTTTACTTTCACCAGCGTTTCTGGGTGAGCAAA
AACAGGAAGGCAAAATGCCGCAAAAAAGGGAATAAGGGCGACACGGAAATGTTGAATACTCATACTCTTC
CTTTTTCAATATTATTGAAGCATTTATCAGGGTTATTGTCTCATGAGCGGATACATATTTGAATGTATTT
AGAAAAATAAACAAATAGGGGTTCCGCGCACATTTCCCCGAAAAGTGCCACCTGACGTCGCTAGCTGTAC
ATACCAAGGTCGGGCAGGAAGAGGGCCTATTTCCCATGATTCCTTCATATTTGCATATACGATACAAGGC
TGTTAGAGAGATAATTAGAATTAATTTGACTGTAAACACAAAGATATTAGTACAAAATACGTGACGTAGA
AAGTAATAATTTCTTGGGTAGTTTGCAGTTTTAAAATTATGTTTTAAAATGGACTATCATATGCTTACCG
TAACTTGAAAGTATTTCGATTTCTTGGCTTTATATATCTTGTGGAAAGGACGAAACACCGTTCCTCTTCT
GTAGCAGCTGTTTTAGAGCTAGAAATAGCAAGTTAAAATAAGGCTAGTCCGTTATCAACTTGAAAAAGTG
GCACCGAGTCGGTGCTAGCATCAGAGCTGCTACAGAAGAGTTTTTTTAAGCTTGGGCCGCTCGAGGTACC
TCTCTACGTCGACTGGATCCGGTACCAAGGTCGGGCAGGAA
